>Addgene plasmid #144053 | TFORF2623 | addgene full sequence | sequence record 409038 | Addgene NGS Result
TTAATGTAGTCTTATGCAATACTCTTGTAGTCTTGCAACATGGTAACGATGAGTTAGCAACATGCCTTAC
AAGGAGAGAAAAAGCACCGTGCATGCCGATTGGTGGAAGTAAGGTGGTACGATCGTGCCTTATTAGGAAG
GCAACAGACGGGTCTGACATGGATTGGACGAACCACTGAATTGCCGCATTGCAGAGATATTGTATTTAAG
TGCCTAGCTCGATACATAAACGGGTCTCTCTGGTTAGACCAGATCTGAGCCTGGGAGCTCTCTGGCTAAC
TAGGGAACCCACTGCTTAAGCCTCAATAAAGCTTGCCTTGAGTGCTTCAAGTAGTGTGTGCCCGTCTGTT
GTGTGACTCTGGTAACTAGAGATCCCTCAGACCCTTTTAGTCAGTGTGGAAAATCTCTAGCAGTGGCGCC
CGAACAGGGACTTGAAAGCGAAAGGGAAACCAGAGGAGCTCTCTCGACGCAGGACTCGGCTTGCTGAAGC
GCGCACGGCAAGAGGCGAGGGGCGGCGACTGGTGAGTACGCCAAAAATTTTGACTAGCGGAGGCTAGAAG
GAGAGAGATGGGTGCGAGAGCGTCAGTATTAAGCGGGGGAGAATTAGATCGCGATGGGAAAAAATTCGGT
TAAGGCCAGGGGGAAAGAAAAAATATAAATTAAAACATATAGTATGGGCAAGCAGGGAGCTAGAACGATT
CGCAGTTAATCCTGGCCTGTTAGAAACATCAGAAGGCTGTAGACAAATACTGGGACAGCTACAACCATCC
CTTCAGACAGGATCAGAAGAACTTAGATCATTATATAATACAGTAGCAACCCTCTATTGTGTGCATCAAA
GGATAGAGATAAAAGACACCAAGGAAGCTTTAGACAAGATAGAGGAAGAGCAAAACAAAAGTAAGACCAC
CGCACAGCAAGCGGCCGCTGATCTTCAGACCTGGAGGAGGAGATATGAGGGACAATTGGAGAAGTGAATT
ATATAAATATAAAGTAGTAAAAATTGAACCATTAGGAGTAGCACCCACCAAGGCAAAGAGAAGAGTGGTG
CAGAGAGAAAAAAGAGCAGTGGGAATAGGAGCTTTGTTCCTTGGGTTCTTGGGAGCAGCAGGAAGCACTA
TGGGCGCAGCGTCAATGACGCTGACGGTACAGGCCAGACAATTATTGTCTGGTATAGTGCAGCAGCAGAA
CAATTTGCTGAGGGCTATTGAGGCGCAACAGCATCTGTTGCAACTCACAGTCTGGGGCATCAAGCAGCTC
CAGGCAAGAATCCTGGCTGTGGAAAGATACCTAAAGGATCAACAGCTCCTGGGGATTTGGGGTTGCTCTG
GAAAACTCATTTGCACCACTGCTGTGCCTTGGAATGCTAGTTGGAGTAATAAATCTCTGGAACAGATTTG
GAATCACACGACCTGGATGGAGTGGGACAGAGAAATTAACAATTACACAAGCTTAATACACTCCTTAATT
GAAGAATCGCAAAACCAGCAAGAAAAGAATGAACAAGAATTATTGGAATTAGATAAATGGGCAAGTTTGT
GGAATTGGTTTAACATAACAAATTGGCTGTGGTATATAAAATTATTCATAATGATAGTAGGAGGCTTGGT
AGGTTTAAGAATAGTTTTTGCTGTACTTTCTATAGTGAATAGAGTTAGGCAGGGATATTCACCATTATCG
TTTCAGACCCACCTCCCAACCCCGAGGGGACCCATGCATTGCATCTCAATTAGTCAGCAACCAGGTGTGG
AAAGTCCCCAGGCTCCCCAGCAGGCAGAAGTATGCAAAGCATGCGTCTCAATTAGTCAGCAACCATAGTC
CCGCCCCTAACTCCGCCCATCCCGCCCCTAACTCCGCCCAGTTCCGCCCATTCTCCGCCCCATGGCTGAC
TAATTTTTTTTATTTATGCAGAGGCCGAGGCCGCCTCGGCCTCTGAGCTATTCCAGAAGTAGTGAGGAGG
CTTTTTTGGAGGCCTAGGCTTTTGCAAAAAGCTTTCTAGAGGTACCACCGGAGCTTACCATGACCGAGTA
CAAGCCCACGGTGCGCCTCGCCACCCGCGACGACGTCCCCAGGGCCGTACGCACCCTCGCCGCCGCGTTC
GCCGACTACCCCGCCACGCGCCACACCGTCGATCCGGACCGCCACATCGAGCGGGTCACCGAGCTGCAAG
AACTCTTCCTCACGCGCGTCGGGCTCGACATCGGCAAGGTGTGGGTCGCGGACGACGGCGCCGCCGTGGC
GGTCTGGACCACGCCGGAGAGCGTCGAAGCGGGGGCGGTGTTCGCCGAGATCGGCCCGCGCATGGCCGAG
TTGAGCGGTTCCCGGCTGGCCGCGCAGCAACAGATGGAAGGCCTCCTGGCGCCGCACCGGCCCAAGGAGC
CCGCGTGGTTCCTGGCCACCGTCGGCGTCTCGCCCGACCACCAGGGCAAGGGTCTGGGCAGCGCCGTCGT
GCTCCCCGGAGTGGAGGCGGCCGAGCGCGCCGGGGTGCCCGCCTTCCTGGAGACCTCCGCGCCCCGCAAC
CTCCCCTTCTACGAGCGGCTCGGCTTCACCGTCACCGCCGACGTCGAGGTGCCCGAAGGACCGCGCACCT
GGTGCATGACCCGCAAGCCCGGTGCCAGTTAACGAATTCTAGATCTTGAGACAAATGGCAGTATTCATCC
ACAATTTTAAAAGAAAAGGGGGGATTGGGGGGTACAGTGCAGGGGAAAGAATAGTAGACATAATAGCAAC
AGACATACAAACTAAAGAATTACAAAAACAAATTACAAAAATTCAAAATTTTCGGGTTTATTACAGGGAC
AGCAGAGATCCACTTTGGCGCCGGCTCGAGGCCTGCAGGTGCAAAGATGGATAAAGTTTTAAACAGAGAG
GAATCTTTGCAGCTAATGGACCTTCTAGGTCTTGAAAGGAGTGGGAATTGGCTCCGGTGCCCGTCAGTGG
GCAGAGCGCACATCGCCCACAGTCCCCGAGAAGTTGGGGGGAGGGGTCGGCAATTGAACCGGTGCCTAGA
GAAGGTGGCGCGGGGTAAACTGGGAAAGTGATGTCGTGTACTGGCTCCGCCTTTTTCCCGAGGGTGGGGG
AGAACCGTATATAAGTGCAGTAGTCGCCGTGAACGTTCTTTTTCGCAACGGGTTTGCCGCCAGAACACAG
GTAAGTGCCGTGTGTGGTTCCCGCGGGCCTGGCCTCTTTACGGGTTATGGCCCTTGCGTGCCTTGAATTA
CTTCCACCTGGCTGCAGTACGTGATTCTTGATCCCGAGCTTCGGGTTGGAAGTGGGTGGGAGAGTTCGAG
GCCTTGCGCTTAAGGAGCCCCTTCGCCTCGTGCTTGAGTTGAGGCCTGGCCTGGGCGCTGGGGCCGCCGC
GTGCGAATCTGGTGGCACCTTCGCGCCTGTCTCGCTGCTTTCGATAAGTCTCTAGCCATTTAAAATTTTT
GATGACCTGCTGCGACGCTTTTTTTCTGGCAAGATAGTCTTGTAAATGCGGGCCAAGATCTGCACACTGG
TATTTCGGTTTTTGGGGCCGCGGGCGGCGACGGGGCCCGTGCGTCCCAGCGCACATGTTCGGCGAGGCGG
GGCCTGCGAGCGCGGCCACCGAGAATCGGACGGGGGTAGTCTCAAGCTGGCCGGCCTGCTCTGGTGCCTG
GCCTCGCGCCGCCGTGTATCGCCCCGCCCTGGGCGGCAAGGCTGGCCCGGTCGGCACCAGTTGCGTGAGC
GGAAAGATGGCCGCTTCCCGGCCCTGCTGCAGGGAGCTCAAAATGGAGGACGCGGCGCTCGGGAGAGCGG
GCGGGTGAGTCACCCACACAAAGGAAAAGGGCCTTTCCGTCCTCAGCCGTCGCTTCATGTGACTCCACGG
AGTACCGGGCGCCGTCCAGGCACCTCGATTAGTTCTCGAGCTTTTGGAGTACGTCGTCTTTAGGTTGGGG
GGAGGGGTTTTATGCGATGGAGTTTCCCCACACTGAGTGGGTGGAGACTGAAGTTAGGCCAGCTTGGCAC
TTGATGTAATTCTCCTTGGAATTTGCCCTTTTTGAGTTTGGATCTTGGTTCATTCTCAAGCCTCAGACAG
TGGTTCAAAGTTTTTTTCTTCCATTTCAGGTGTCGTGAGGCTAGCACCGCCACCATGGCGACTTCGAACA
ATCCGCGGAAATTCAGCGAGAAGATCGCGCTGCACAATCAGAAGCAGGCGGAGGAGACGGCGGCCTTCGA
GGAGGTCATGAAGGACCTGAGCCTGACGCGGGCCGCGCGGCTCCAGCTCCAGAAATCCCAGTACCTGCAA
CTGGGCCCCAGCCGAGGCCAGTACTATGGCGGGTCCCTGCCCAACGTGAACCAGATCGGGAGTGGCACCA
TGGACCTGCCCTTCCAGCCCAGCGGATTTCTGGGGGAGGCCCTGGCAGCGGCTCCTGTCTCTCTGACCCC
CTTCCAATCCTCGGGCCTGGACACCAGCCGGACCACCCGGCACCATGGGCTGGTGGACAGGGTGTACCGG
GAGCGTGGCCGGCTCGGCTCCCCACACCGCCGGCCCCTGTCAGTGGACAAACACGGACGGCAGGCCGACA
GCTGCCCCTATGGCACCATGTACCTCTCACCACCCGCGGACACCAGCTGGAGAAGGACCAATTCTGACTC
CGCCCTGCACCAGAGCACAATGACGCCCACGCAGCCAGAATCCTTTAGCAGTGGGTCCCAGGACGTGCAC
CAGAAAAGAGTCTTACTGTTAACAGTCCCAGGAATGGAAGAGACCACATCAGAGGCAGACAAAAACCTTT
CCAAGCAAGCATGGGACACCAAGAAGACGGGGTCCAGGCCCAAGTCCTGTGAGGTCCCCGGAATCAACAT
CTTCCCGTCTGCCGACCAGGAAAACACTACAGCCCTGATCCCCGCCACCCACAACACAGGGGGGTCCCTG
CCCGACCTGACCAACATCCACTTCCCCTCCCCGCTCCCGACCCCGCTGGACCCCGAGGAGCCCACCTTCC
CTGCACTGAGCAGCTCCAGCAGCACCGGCAACCTCGCGGCCAACCTGACGCACCTGGGCATCGGTGGCGC
CGGCCAGGGAATGAGCACACCTGGCTCCTCTCCACAGCACCGCCCAGCTGGCGTCAGCCCCCTGTCCCTG
AGCACAGAGGCAAGGCGTCAGCAGGCATCGCCCACCCTGTCCCCGCTGTCACCCATCACTCAGGCTGTAG
CCATGGACGCCCTGTCTCTGGAGCAGCAGCTGCCCTACGCCTTCTTCACCCAGGCGGGCTCCCAGCAGCC
ACCGCCGCAGCCCCAGCCCCCGCCGCCTCCTCCACCCGCGTCCCAGCAGCCACCACCCCCGCCACCCCCA
CAGGCGCCCGTCCGCCTGCCCCCTGGTGGCCCCCTGTTGCCCAGCGCCAGCCTGACTCGTGGGCCACAGC
CGCCCCCGCTTGCAGTCACGGTACCGTCCTCTCTCCCCCAGTCCCCCCCAGAGAACCCTGGCCAGCCATC
GATGGGGATCGACATCGCCTCGGCGCCGGCTCTGCAGCAGTACCGCACTAGCGCCGGCTCCCCGGCCAAC
CAGTCTCCCACCTCGCCAGTCTCCAATCAAGGCTTCTCCCCAGGGAGCTCCCCGCAACACACTTCCACCC
TGGGCAGCGTGTTTGGGGACGCGTACTATGAGCAGCAGATGGCGGCCAGGCAGGCCAATGCTCTGTCCCA
CCAGCTGGAGCAGTTCAACATGATGGAGAACGCCATCAGCTCCAGCAGCCTGTACAGCCCGGGCTCCACA
CTCAACTACTCGCAGGCGGCCATGATGGGCCTCACGGGCAGCCACGGGAGCCTGCCGGACTCGCAGCAAC
TGGGATACGCCAGCCACAGTGGCATCCCCAACATCATCCTCACAGTGACAGGAGAGTCCCCCCCCAGCCT
CTCTAAAGAACTGACCAGCTCTCTGGCCGGGGTCGGCGACGTCAGCTTCGACTCCGACAGCCAGTTTCCC
CTGGACGAACTCAAGATCGACCCCCTGACCCTCGACGGACTGCACATGCTCAACGACCCCGACATGGTTC
TGGCCGACCCAGCCACCGAGGACACCTTCCGGATGGACCGCCTGTAGTAATGAACTAGTCCGTAACTTGA
AAGTATTTCGATTTCTTGGCTTTATATATCTTGTGGAAAGGACGATACTTTACCGTAACGTGCACCAACA
CGCGTTAAGTCGACAATCAACCTCTGGATTACAAAATTTGTGAAAGATTGACTGGTATTCTTAACTATGT
TGCTCCTTTTACGCTATGTGGATACGCTGCTTTAATGCCTTTGTATCATGCTATTGCTTCCCGTATGGCT
TTCATTTTCTCCTCCTTGTATAAATCCTGGTTGCTGTCTCTTTATGAGGAGTTGTGGCCCGTTGTCAGGC
AACGTGGCGTGGTGTGCACTGTGTTTGCTGACGCAACCCCCACTGGTTGGGGCATTGCCACCACCTGTCA
GCTCCTTTCCGGGACTTTCGCTTTCCCCCTCCCTATTGCCACGGCGGAACTCATCGCCGCCTGCCTTGCC
CGCTGCTGGACAGGGGCTCGGCTGTTGGGCACTGACAATTCCGTGGTGTTGTCGGGGAAATCATCGTCCT
TTCCTTGGCTGCTCGCCTGTGTTGCCACCTGGATTCTGCGCGGGACGTCCTTCTGCTACGTCCCTTCGGC
CCTCAATCCAGCGGACCTTCCTTCCCGCGGCCTGCTGCCGGCTCTGCGGCCTCTTCCGCGTCTTCGCCTT
CGCCCTCAGACGAGTCGGATCTCCCTTTGGGCCGCCTCCCCGCGTCGACTTTAAGACCAATGACTTACAA
GGCAGCTGTAGATCTTAGCCACTTTTTAAAAGAAAAGGGGGGACTGGAAGGGCTAATTCACTCCCAACGA
AGACAAGATCTGCTTTTTGCTTGTACTGGGTCTCTCTGGTTAGACCAGATCTGAGCCTGGGAGCTCTCTG
GCTAACTAGGGAACCCACTGCTTAAGCCTCAATAAAGCTTGCCTTGAGTGCTTCAAGTAGTGTGTGCCCG
TCTGTTGTGTGACTCTGGTAACTAGAGATCCCTCAGACCCTTTTAGTCAGTGTGGAAAATCTCTAGCAGT
ACGTATAGTAGTTCATGTCATCTTATTATTCAGTATTTATAACTTGCAAAGAAATGAATATCAGAGAGTG
AGAGGAACTTGTTTATTGCAGCTTATAATGGTTACAAATAAAGCAATAGCATCACAAATTTCACAAATAA
AGCATTTTTTTCACTGCATTCTAGTTGTGGTTTGTCCAAACTCATCAATGTATCTTATCATGTCTGGCTC
TAGCTATCCCGCCCCTAACTCCGCCCATCCCGCCCCTAACTCCGCCCAGTTCCGCCCATTCTCCGCCCCA
TGGCTGACTAATTTTTTTTATTTATGCAGAGGCCGAGGCCGCCTCGGCCTCTGAGCTATTCCAGAAGTAG
TGAGGAGGCTTTTTTGGAGGCCTAGGGACGTACCCAATTCGCCCTATAGTGAGTCGTATTACGCGCGCTC
ACTGGCCGTCGTTTTACAACGTCGTGACTGGGAAAACCCTGGCGTTACCCAACTTAATCGCCTTGCAGCA
CATCCCCCTTTCGCCAGCTGGCGTAATAGCGAAGAGGCCCGCACCGATCGCCCTTCCCAACAGTTGCGCA
GCCTGAATGGCGAATGGG
[124 nt withheld, positions 7649-7772]
C
[91 nt withheld, positions 7774-7864]
A
[49 nt withheld, positions 7866-7914]
CCTTTGACGTTGGAGTCCACGTTCTTT
[37 nt withheld, positions 7942-7978]
ACCCTATCTCGGTCTATTCTTTTGATTTATAAGGGATTTTGCCAATTTCGGCCTATTGGTTAAAAAATGA
GCTGATTTAACAAAAATTTAACGCGAATTTTAACAAAATATTAACGCTTACAATTTAGGTGGCACTTTTC
GGGGAAATGTGCGCGGAACCCCTATTTGTTTATTTTTCTAAATACATTCAAATATGTATCCGCTCATGAG
ACAATAACCCTGATAAATGCTTCAATAATATTGAAAAAGGAAGAGTATGAGTATTCAACATTTCCGTGTC
GCCCTTATTCCCTTTTTTGCGGCATTTTGCCTTCCTGTTTTTGCTCACCCAGAAACGCTGGTGAAAGTAA
AAGATGCTGAAGATCAGTTGGGTGCACGAGTGGGTTACATCGAACTGGATCTCAACAGCGGTAAGATCCT
TGAGAGTTTTCGCCCCGAAGAACGTTTTCCAATGATGAGCACTTTTAAAGTTCTGCTATGTGGCGCGGTA
TTATCCCGTATTGACGCCGGGCAAGAGCAACTCGGTCGCCGCATACACTATTCTCAGAATGACTTGGTTG
AGTACTCACCAGTCACAGAAAAGCATCTTACGGATGGCATGACAGTAAGAGAATTATGCAGTGCTGCCAT
AACCATGAGTGATAACACTGCGGCCAACTTACTTCTGACAACGATCGGAGGACCGAAGGAGCTAACCGCT
TTTTTGCACAACATGGGGGATCATGTAACTCGCCTTGATCGTTGGGAACCGGAGCTGAATGAAGCCATAC
CAAACGACGAGCGTGACACCACGATGCCTGTAGCAATGGCAACAACGTTGCGCAAACTATTAACTGGCGA
ACTACTTACTCTAGCTTCCCGGCAACAATTAATAGACTGGATGGAGGCGGATAAAGTTGCAGGACCACTT
CTGCGCTCGGCCCTTCCGGCTGGCTGGTTTATTGCTGATAAATCTGGAGCCGGTGAGCGTGGGTCTCGCG
GTATCATTGCAGCACTGGGGCCAGATGGTAAGCCCTCCCGTATCGTAGTTATCTACACGACGGGGAGTCA
GGCAACTATGGATGAACGAAATAGACAGATCGCTGAGATAGGTGCCTCACTGATTAAGCATTGGTAACTG
TCAGACCAAGTTTACTCATATATACTTTAGATTGATTTAAAACTTCATTTTTAATTTAAAAGGATCTAGG
TGAAGATCCTTTTTGATAATCTCATGACCAAAATCCCTTAACGTGAGTTTTCGTTCCACTGAGCGTCAGA
CCCCGTAGAAAAGATCAAAGGATCTTCTTGAGATCCTTTTTTTCTGCGCGTAATCTGCTGCTTGCAAACA
AAAAAACCACCGCTACCAGCGGTGGTTTGTTTGCCGGATCAAGAGCTACCAACTCTTTTTCCGAAGGTAA
CTGGCTTCAGCAGAGCGCAGATACCAAATACTGTTCTTCTAGTGTAGCCGTAGTTAGGCCACCACTTCAA
GAACTCTGTAGCACCGCCTACATACCTCGCTCTGCTAATCCTGTTACCAGTGGCTGCTGCCAGTGGCGAT
AAGTCGTGTCTTACCGGGTTGGACTCAAGACGATAGTTACCGGATAAGGCGCAGCGGTCGGGCTGAACGG
GGGGTTCGTGCACACAGCCCAGCTTGGAGCGAACGACCTACACCGAACTGAGATACCTACAGCGTGAGCT
ATGAGAAAGCGCCACGCTTCCCGAAGGGAGAAAGGCGGACAGGTATCCGGTAAGCGGCAGGGTCGGAACA
GGAGAGCGCACGAGGGAGCTTCCAGGGGGAAACGCCTGGTATCTTTATAGTCCTGTCGGGTTTCGCCACC
TCTGACTTGAGCGTCGATTTTTGTGATGCTCGTCAGGGGGGCGGAGCCTATGGAAAAACGCCAGCAACGC
GGCCTTTTTACGGTTCCTGGCCTTTTGCTGGCCTTTTGCTCACATGTTCTTTCCTGCGTTATCCCCTGAT
TCTGTGGATAACCGTATTACCGCCTTTGAGTGAGCTGATACCGCTCGCCGCAGCCGAACGACCGAGCGCA
GCGAGTCAGTGAGCGAGGAAGCGGAAGAGCGCCCAATACGCAAACCGCCTCTCCCCGCGCGTTGGCCGAT
TCATTAATGCAGCTGGCACGACAGGTTTCCCGACTGGAAAGCGGGCAGTGAGCGCAACGCAATTAATGTG
AGTTAGCTCACTCATTAGGCACCCCAGGCTTTACACTTTATGCTTCCGGCTCGTATGTTGTGTGGAATTG
TGAGCGGATAACAATTTCACACAGGAAACAGCTATGACCATGATTACGCCAAGCGCGCAATTAACCCTCA
CTAAAGGGAACAAAAGCTGGAGCTGCAAGC
Features (pLannotate 1.2.2; 31 found; start..end, strand, type, name):
      5..231     +  promoter       RSV promoter: Rous sarcoma virus enhancer/promoter
    232..412     +  LTR            5' LTR (truncated): truncated 5' long terminal repeat (LTR) from HIV-1
    459..584     +  misc_feature   HIV-1 Ψ: packaging signal of human immunodeficiency virus type 1
    568..931     +  CDS            HIV-1 gag (fragment): gag protein from human immunodeficiency virus 1; gag
   1077..1310    +  misc_feature   RRE: The Rev response element (RRE) of HIV-1 allows for Rev-dependent mRNA export from the nucleus to the cytoplasm.
   1687..1713    +  CDS            Rev (fragment): human immunodeficiency virus 1 (HIV-1) Rev protein; rev; enhances nuclear export of unspliced and incompletely spliced viral mRNAs
   1720..1743    +  promoter       SV40 promoter (fragment): SV40 early promoter
   1744..1815    +  promoter       SV40 promoter (fragment): SV40 enhancer and early promoter
   1839..1974    +  rep_origin     SV40 ori: SV40 origin of replication
   2020..2616    +  CDS            PuroR (fragment): puromycin N-acetyltransferase; pac from Streptomyces; confers resistance to puromycin
   2665..2782    +  misc_feature   cPPT/CTS: central polypurine tract and central termination sequence of HIV-1
   2847..2913    +  CDS            small t antigen (fragment): SV40 (simian virus 40) small t antigen
   2920..4098    +  promoter       EF-1α promoter: strong constitutive promoter for human elongation factor EF-1α
   4115..6064    +  CDS            CRTC1: CRTC1_HUMAN - Also known as KIAA0616 From Homo sapiens (Human).
   6080..6133    +  promoter       U6 promoter (fragment): RNA polymerase III promoter for human U6 snRNA
   6175..6763    +  misc_feature   WPRE: woodchuck hepatitis virus posttranscriptional regulatory element
   6814..6833    +  misc_feature   cPPT/CTS (fragment): central polypurine tract and central termination sequence of HIV-1
   6835..7068    +  LTR            3' LTR (ΔU3): self-inactivating 3' long terminal repeat (LTR) from HIV-1
   7146..7267    +  polyA_signal   SV40 poly(A) signal: SV40 polyadenylation signal
   7307..7442    +  rep_origin     SV40 ori: SV40 origin of replication
   7463..7481    -  promoter       T7 promoter: promoter for bacteriophage T7 RNA polymerase
   7489..7644    +  CDS            lacZα (fragment): LacZα fragment of β-galactosidase; lacZ fragment
   7649..8007    +  rep_origin     f1 ori (sequence partly withheld): f1 bacteriophage origin of replication; arrow indicates direction of (+) strand synthesis
   8130..8234    +  promoter       AmpR promoter: bla
   8235..9095    +  CDS            AmpR: β-lactamase; bla; confers resistance to ampicillin, carbenicillin, and related antibiotics
   9266..9854    +  rep_origin     ori: high-copy-number ColE1/pMB1/pBR322/pUC origin of replication
  10037..10129   +  CDS            lacI (fragment): lac repressor; lacI; The lac repressor binds to the lac operator to inhibit transcription in E. coli. This inhibition can be relieved by adding lactose or isopropyl-β-D-thiogalactopyranoside (IPTG).
  10142..10163   +  protein_bind   CAP binding site: CAP binding activates transcription in the presence of cAMP. E. coli catabolite activator protein
  10178..10208   +  promoter       lac promoter: promoter for the E. coli lac operon
  10216..10232   +  protein_bind   lac operator: The lac repressor binds to the lac operator to inhibit transcription in E. coli. This inhibition can be relieved by adding lactose or isopropyl-β-D-thiogalactopyranoside (IPTG). lac repressor encoded by lacI
  10277..10295   +  promoter       T3 promoter: promoter for bacteriophage T3 RNA polymerase
