[The description below was written by a language model from this plasmid's Addgene catalogue record and pLannotate feature annotations shown in this document.]
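Description:
TFORF2623 is a third-generation-style, self-inactivating lentiviral expression plasmid built on the pLX_TRC317 backbone, carrying the human CRTC1 open reading frame as one member of a barcoded transcription factor ORF collection. In bacteria it is maintained through a high-copy ColE1/pUC-type origin and selected with ampicillin via the β-lactamase gene. An f1 origin and remnants of a lac/T7/T3 cloning region are also present in the backbone. The depositor notes that the plasmid can recombine, as is common for LTR-containing vectors.

The viral portion begins with an RSV promoter fused to a truncated HIV-1 5' LTR, which drives production of the genomic RNA in packaging cells. This is followed by the Ψ packaging signal with a partial gag sequence, the Rev response element for nuclear export, and a cPPT/CTS element that aids nuclear import of the provirus. Upstream of the main cassette, an SV40 early promoter/origin region drives the puromycin N-acetyltransferase gene, allowing selection of transduced mammalian cells. The EF-1α promoter then directs strong constitutive expression of CRTC1, a CREB-regulated transcription coactivator. The ORF was made synthetically and corresponds to a specific RefSeq/Ensembl isoform cited by the depositor. Downstream lie a WPRE to enhance transcript stability and expression, the ΔU3 3' LTR, and an SV40 polyadenylation signal.

According to the record, each construct in the series carries a unique 24-bp barcode so that the ORF can be identified in pooled overexpression screens, such as directed differentiation screens. The barcode is not annotated in the feature table, so its position cannot be stated from the record. The short U6 promoter fragment annotated after the ORF is too partial to be a functional promoter, and the record does not explain it.
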