Addgene plasmid #144053: TFORF2623
Purpose: Lentiviral vector for overexpressing transcription factor ORFs with unique 24-bp barcodes. Barcodes facilitate identification of transcription factors in pooled screens.
Depositing lab: Feng Zhang. Depositing organization: Broad Institute. Publication: A transcription factor atlas of directed differentiation. Joung J, Ma S, Tay T, Geiger-Schuller KR, Kirchgatterer PC, Verdine VK, Guo B, Arias-Garcia MA, Allen WE, Singh A, Kuksenko O, Abudayyeh OO, Gootenberg JS, Fu Z, Macrae RK, Buenrostro JD, Regev A, Zhang F. Cell. 2023 Jan 5;186(1):209-229.e26. doi: 10.1016/j.cell.2022.11.026. PubMed 36608654.
Backbone
  Vector backbone: pLX_TRC317
  Backbone manufacturer: Broad Institute Genetic Perturbation Platform
  Backbone size w/o insert (bp): 8264
  Vector type: Mammalian Expression, Lentiviral
  Selectable markers: Puromycin
Growth in bacteria
  Bacterial resistance: Ampicillin, 100 μg/mL
  Growth temperature: 37°C
  Growth strain: NEB Stable
  Copy number: High Copy
Gene/Insert
  Gene/Insert name: CRTC1
  Species: H. sapiens (human)
  Insert size (bp): 2054
  Entrez Gene: CRTC1 (a.k.a. MAML2, MECT1, Mam-2, TORC-1, TORC1, WAMTP1)
  Promoter: EF1a
  Cloning method: Unknown
  Sequencing primers: 5′ GGGTGGAGACTGAAGTTAGGCCAG; 3′ CACATAGCGTAAAAGGAGCAACATAG
Terms and licenses: Academic/Nonprofit Terms; Industry Terms: Not Available to Industry
Depositor comments: NM_001098482,ENST00000338797 . The transcription factor ORF portion of this plasmid was synthesized by Genewiz. Please test multiple small colonies in case of plasmid recombination. To make this collection available in a timely manner, a portion of this collection was not fully sequenced by Addgene. If an Addgene verified full plasmid sequence is not available, please contact us prior to placing an order to request the full sequence.
How to cite: TFORF2623 was a gift from Feng Zhang (Addgene plasmid # 144053 ; http://n2t.net/addgene:144053 ; RRID:Addgene_144053)
