>Addgene plasmid #144053 | TFORF2623 | depositor partial sequence | sequence record 284283 | Insert
ACCGCCACCATGGCGACTTCGAACAATCCGCGGAAATTCAGCGAGAAGATCGCGCTGCACAATCAGAAGC
AGGCGGAGGAGACGGCGGCCTTCGAGGAGGTCATGAAGGACCTGAGCCTGACGCGGGCCGCGCGGCTCCA
GCTCCAGAAATCCCAGTACCTGCAACTGGGCCCCAGCCGAGGCCAGTACTATGGCGGGTCCCTGCCCAAC
GTGAACCAGATCGGGAGTGGCACCATGGACCTGCCCTTCCAGCCCAGCGGATTTCTGGGGGAGGCCCTGG
CAGCGGCTCCTGTCTCTCTGACCCCCTTCCAATCCTCGGGCCTGGACACCAGCCGGACCACCCGGCACCA
TGGGCTGGTGGACAGGGTGTACCGGGAGCGTGGCCGGCTCGGCTCCCCACACCGCCGGCCCCTGTCAGTG
GACAAACACGGACGGCAGGCCGACAGCTGCCCCTATGGCACCATGTACCTCTCACCACCCGCGGACACCA
GCTGGAGAAGGACCAATTCTGACTCCGCCCTGCACCAGAGCACAATGACGCCCACGCAGCCAGAATCCTT
TAGCAGTGGGTCCCAGGACGTGCACCAGAAAAGAGTCTTACTGTTAACAGTCCCAGGAATGGAAGAGACC
ACATCAGAGGCAGACAAAAACCTTTCCAAGCAAGCATGGGACACCAAGAAGACGGGGTCCAGGCCCAAGT
CCTGTGAGGTCCCCGGAATCAACATCTTCCCGTCTGCCGACCAGGAAAACACTACAGCCCTGATCCCCGC
CACCCACAACACAGGGGGGTCCCTGCCCGACCTGACCAACATCCACTTCCCCTCCCCGCTCCCGACCCCG
CTGGACCCCGAGGAGCCCACCTTCCCTGCACTGAGCAGCTCCAGCAGCACCGGCAACCTCGCGGCCAACC
TGACGCACCTGGGCATCGGTGGCGCCGGCCAGGGAATGAGCACACCTGGCTCCTCTCCACAGCACCGCCC
AGCTGGCGTCAGCCCCCTGTCCCTGAGCACAGAGGCAAGGCGTCAGCAGGCATCGCCCACCCTGTCCCCG
CTGTCACCCATCACTCAGGCTGTAGCCATGGACGCCCTGTCTCTGGAGCAGCAGCTGCCCTACGCCTTCT
TCACCCAGGCGGGCTCCCAGCAGCCACCGCCGCAGCCCCAGCCCCCGCCGCCTCCTCCACCCGCGTCCCA
GCAGCCACCACCCCCGCCACCCCCACAGGCGCCCGTCCGCCTGCCCCCTGGTGGCCCCCTGTTGCCCAGC
GCCAGCCTGACTCGTGGGCCACAGCCGCCCCCGCTTGCAGTCACGGTACCGTCCTCTCTCCCCCAGTCCC
CCCCAGAGAACCCTGGCCAGCCATCGATGGGGATCGACATCGCCTCGGCGCCGGCTCTGCAGCAGTACCG
CACTAGCGCCGGCTCCCCGGCCAACCAGTCTCCCACCTCGCCAGTCTCCAATCAAGGCTTCTCCCCAGGG
AGCTCCCCGCAACACACTTCCACCCTGGGCAGCGTGTTTGGGGACGCGTACTATGAGCAGCAGATGGCGG
CCAGGCAGGCCAATGCTCTGTCCCACCAGCTGGAGCAGTTCAACATGATGGAGAACGCCATCAGCTCCAG
CAGCCTGTACAGCCCGGGCTCCACACTCAACTACTCGCAGGCGGCCATGATGGGCCTCACGGGCAGCCAC
GGGAGCCTGCCGGACTCGCAGCAACTGGGATACGCCAGCCACAGTGGCATCCCCAACATCATCCTCACAG
TGACAGGAGAGTCCCCCCCCAGCCTCTCTAAAGAACTGACCAGCTCTCTGGCCGGGGTCGGCGACGTCAG
CTTCGACTCCGACAGCCAGTTTCCCCTGGACGAACTCAAGATCGACCCCCTGACCCTCGACGGACTGCAC
ATGCTCAACGACCCCGACATGGTTCTGGCCGACCCAGCCACCGAGGACACCTTCCGGATGGACCGCCTGT
AGTAATGAACTAGTCCGTAACTTGAAAGTATTTCGATTTCTTGGCTTTATATATCTTGTGGAAAGGACGA
TACTTTACCGTAACGTGCACCAAC
