>Addgene plasmid #144053 | TFORF2623 | depositor partial sequence | sequence record 284284 | Barcode
TACTTTACCGTAACGTGCACCAAC
